Addgene plasmid #125103: pKD287
Purpose: Expression of SO_4637(1-127aa)-psdR(134-237aa), ompR137 chimera under PLtetO-1, output Promoter PpsdA110
Depositing lab: Jeffrey Tabor. Depositing organization: Rice University. Publication: Rewiring bacterial two-component systems by modular DNA-binding domain swapping. Schmidl SR, Ekness F, Sofjan K, Daeffler KN, Brink KR, Landry BP, Gerhardt KP, Dyulgyarov N, Sheth RU, Tabor JJ. Nat Chem Biol. 2019 Jul;15(7):690-698. doi: 10.1038/s41589-019-0286-6. Epub 2019 May 20. PubMed 31110305.
Backbone
  Vector backbone: pProTet.E333
  Total vector size (bp): 4704
  Vector type: Bacterial Expression, Synthetic Biology
Growth in bacteria
  Bacterial resistance: Chloramphenicol, 25 μg/mL
  Growth temperature: 37°C
  Growth strain: DH5alpha
  Copy number: High Copy
Gene/Insert 1
  Gene/Insert name: SO_4637(REC)-psdR(DBD)137
  Species: Synthetic
  Insert size (bp): 693
Gene/Insert 2
  Gene/Insert name: sfgfp (alt name: Super folder GFP)
  Species: Synthetic
  Insert size (bp): 714
Gene/Insert 3
  Gene/Insert name: tetR
  Species: Tn10 from E. coli
  Insert size (bp): 625
  GenBank ID: NC_009133.1
Terms and licenses: Academic/Nonprofit Terms; Industry Terms: Not Available to Industry
How to cite: pKD287 was a gift from Jeffrey Tabor (Addgene plasmid # 125103 ; http://n2t.net/addgene:125103 ; RRID:Addgene_125103)
