[The description below was written by a language model from this plasmid's Addgene catalogue record and pLannotate feature annotations shown in this document.]
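Description:
pKD287 is a 4.7 kb bacterial expression and synthetic-biology plasmid built on the pProTet.E333 backbone. It replicates in E. coli from a high-copy ColE1/pUC-type origin and is selected with chloramphenicol through a cat gene driven by its own promoter and followed by a lambda t0 terminator.

The plasmid carries three expression units, all in the same orientation and each insulated by terminators (rrnB T1, and T7Te for the first two units). The first places a synthetic chimeric response regulator under the PLtetO-1 promoter. In this chimera the receiver (REC) domain of SO_4637 (residues 1-127) is fused to the DNA-binding domain of PsdR (residues 134-237). The "137" in the name refers to the crossover position, numbered by reference to OmpR. The automated annotation labels part of this coding region as a fragment of Bacillus subtilis yvcP, which presumably corresponds to the PsdR-derived portion.

The second unit is the reporter, superfolder GFP. According to the catalogue entry it is driven by the output promoter PpsdA110. That promoter is not annotated in the feature table but would lie in the unannotated region upstream of sfgfp.

The third unit expresses TetR from Tn10, apparently from a constitutive J23119-type promoter fragment. TetR represses PLtetO-1, so the level of the chimeric regulator can be tuned with a tetracycline-class inducer.

Together these parts redirect signalling through the SO_4637 receiver domain to a well-characterised PsdR-responsive promoter, giving a fluorescent readout. This fits the depositors' work on rewiring two-component systems by modular swapping of DNA-binding domains. The cognate sensor kinase is not encoded on this plasmid according to the record, so it would have to be supplied from elsewhere.
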