Features (pLannotate 1.2.2; 15 found; start..end, strand, type, name):
    101..174     +  promoter       PLtetO-1 promoter: modified phage lambda PL promoter with tet operator sites (Lutz and Bujard, 1997)
    343..900     +  CDS            yvcP (fragment): YVCP_BACSU - Protein inferred from homology: Swiss-Prot protein existence level 3. Member of the two-component regulatory system YvcQ/YvcP. From Bacillus subtilis (strain 168).
    924..995     +  terminator     rrnB T1 terminator: transcription terminator T1 from the E. coli rrnB gene
   1011..1038    +  terminator     T7Te terminator: phage T7 early transcription terminator
   1290..2003    +  CDS            superfolder GFP: GFP variant that folds robustly even when fused to poorly folded proteins (Pédelacq et al., 2006)
   2030..2076    +  terminator     rrnB T1 terminator: transcription terminator T1 from the E. coli rrnB gene
   2117..2144    +  terminator     T7Te terminator: phage T7 early transcription terminator
   2151..2195    +  misc_feature   MCS (fragment): pUC18/19 multiple cloning site
   2202..2230    +  promoter       J23119 promoter (fragment): bacterial promoter (Registry of Standard Biological Parts BBa J23119)
   2265..2891    +  CDS            TetR: tetracycline repressor TetR; tetR; TetR binds to the tetracycline operator tetO to inhibit transcription. This inhibition can be relieved by adding tetracycline or doxycycline.
   2897..2983    +  terminator     rrnB T1 terminator: Escherichia coli rrnB; transcription terminator T1 from the E. coli rrnB gene
   3148..3736    -  rep_origin     ori: high-copy-number ColE1/pMB1/pBR322/pUC origin of replication
   3824..3918    -  terminator     lambda t0 terminator: transcription terminator from phage lambda
   3942..4598    -  CDS            cat: CAT_ECOLX - Experimental evidence at protein level: Swiss-Prot protein existence level 1. This enzyme is an effector of chloramphenicol resistance in bacteria. From Escherichia coli. This protein is used as a marker in many commonly used cloning vectors, such as pACYC184.
   4599..4697    -  promoter       cat promoter: promoter of the E. coli cat gene encoding chloramphenicol acetyltransferase
>Addgene plasmid #125103 | pKD287 | addgene full sequence | sequence record 245247 | Addgene NGS Result
CTCATTTTCGCCAGATATCGACGTCTAAGAAACCATTATTATCATGACATTAACCTATAAAAATAGGCGT
ATCACGAGGCCCTTTCGTCTTCACCTCGAGTCCCTATCAGTGATAGAGATTGACATCCCTATCAGTGATA
GAGATACTGAGCACATCAGCAGGACGCACTGACCCGAGCGACCCGTATACCCTTTTAGCACGTATATATG
AAAGTATTAATTGTTGATGACAATCATGATGTTATAGAAACAATCATGGACTATTTAACCCTCGAAGGCA
TTATTGCTGACTGCGCCTATCACGGTGAAAGCGCCATCAATTTAATACAGCAAAACCATTATGACGTGAT
CATTATGGATATTATGATGCCCAAATTAGACGGTATCCGTACGGTCAAAAAACTGCGCGAAGAGCTGTTT
TGTAATACGCCGATTTTGTTTTTAACCGCCAGAGATAGCCTGCAGGACAAAATTGACTCATTTACCTCGG
GCGGTGATGACTTTTTAAATAAACCCTTCGCCATGGAAGAACTGTGTCTGCGTCTACGGTCACTGCATAA
TCGCGGGCCGCGTTTAGATGTAGGCATAGTGGAGCTTGGCGGGCTGACGATTTATCCTGATCAGAATGAG
GCCGAATGGAACAGCGTCCGGATTTTGTTTTCCCAAAAAGAATTCCAGCTTCTCTCGATTTTTGTGAGGG
AGCATAAAAAAATTGTCTCTCGTGATGAACTATTGGAGGCGTTATGGGATGACGTTGATTTTGTCGATGA
CAATACGTTAACGGTCAATGTCAATCGGCTGCGGAGAAAACTGGAGAATGCAGGACTGACAGATTGCATT
TCCACAATCAGAGGACAAGGTTATCAATTTCAAGTCAATCGGAAGGATGAAGCGGAATGTTAATAATAAT
CTAGACCAGGCATCAAATAAAACGAAAGGCTCAGTCGAAAGACTGGGCCTTTCGTTTTATCTGTTGTTTG
TCGGTGAACGCTCTCTACTAGAGTCACACTGGCTCACCTTCGGGTGGGCCTTTCTGCGTTTATAGTAAAT
CACTGCATAATTCGTGTCGCTCAAGGCGCACTCCCGTTCTGGATAATGTTTTTTGCGCCGACATCATAAC
GGTTCTGGCAAATATTCTGAAATGAGCTGGTTAGCTAGTCACACCCTCGTGAATGTGACAGCATTGTAAG
ATTGGGGAGCGGAATTGCAAGAAAGTTCGATGGGAGGATGCTGACTTCCTTTTTATAATAAAGAAAAAGG
AGGAGCAGAACAAAGAGGAGAAATACTAGATGCGTAAAGGCGAAGAGCTGTTCACTGGTGTCGTCCCTAT
TCTGGTGGAACTGGATGGTGATGTCAACGGTCATAAGTTTTCCGTGCGTGGCGAGGGTGAAGGTGACGCA
ACTAATGGTAAACTGACGCTGAAGTTCATCTGTACTACTGGTAAACTGCCGGTACCTTGGCCGACTCTGG
TAACGACGCTGACTTATGGTGTTCAGTGCTTTGCTCGTTATCCGGACCATATGAAGCAGCATGACTTCTT
CAAGTCCGCCATGCCGGAAGGCTATGTGCAGGAACGCACGATTTCCTTTAAGGATGACGGCACGTACAAA
ACGCGTGCGGAAGTGAAATTTGAAGGCGATACCCTGGTAAACCGCATTGAGCTGAAAGGCATTGACTTTA
AAGAAGACGGCAATATCCTGGGCCATAAGCTGGAATACAATTTTAACAGCCACAATGTTTACATCACCGC
CGATAAACAAAAAAATGGCATTAAAGCGAATTTTAAAATTCGCCACAACGTGGAGGATGGCAGCGTGCAG
CTGGCTGATCACTACCAGCAAAACACTCCAATCGGTGATGGTCCTGTTCTGCTGCCAGACAATCACTATC
TGAGCACGCAAAGCGTTCTGTCTAAAGATCCGAACGAGAAACGCGATCATATGGTTCTGCTGGAGTTCGT
AACCGCAGCGGGCATCACGCATGGTATGGATGAACTGTACAAATGATGATAATAATCTAGACCAGGCATC
AAATAAAACGAAAGGCTCAGTCGAAAGACTGGGCCTTTCGTTTTATCTGTTGTTTGTTGGTGAACGCTCT
CTACTAGAGTCACACTGGCTCACCTTCGGGTGGGCCTTTCTGCGTTTATAGGTACCCGTGGATCCTCTAG
AGTCGACCTGCAGGCATGCAAGCTTTTTACGGCTAGCTCAGTCCTAGGTATAGTGCTAGCCCAGCCAGAG
AAACACTCTTTAACAGGGGGTAGTATGATGTCTCGTTTAGATAAAAGTAAAGTGATTAACAGCGCATTAG
AGCTGCTTAATGAGGTCGGAATCGAAGGTTTAACAACCCGTAAACTCGCCCAGAAGCTAGGTGTAGAGCA
GCCTACATTGTATTGGCATGTAAAAAATAAGCGGGCTTTGCTCGACGCCTTAGCCATTGAGATGTTAGAT
AGGCACCATACTCACTTTTGCCCTTTAGAAGGGGAAAGCTGGCAAGATTTTTTACGTAATAACGCTAAAA
GTTTTAGATGTGCTTTACTAAGTCATCGCGATGGAGCAAAAGTACATTTAGGTACACGGCCTACAGAAAA
ACAGTATGAAACTCTCGAAAATCAATTAGCCTTTTTATGCCAACAAGGTTTTTCACTAGAGAATGCATTA
TATGCACTCAGCGCAGTGGGGCATTTTACTTTAGGTTGCGTATTGGAAGATCAAGAGCATCAAGTCGCTA
AAGAAGAAAGGGAAACACCTACTACTGATAGTATGCCGCCATTATTACGACAAGCTATCGAATTATTTGA
TCACCAAGGTGCAGAGCCAGCCTTCTTATTCGGCCTTGAATTGATCATATGCGGATTAGAAAAACAACTT
AAATGTGAAAGTGGGTCTTAAGGCATCAAATAAAACGAAAGGCTCAGTCGAAAGACTGGGCCTTTCGTTT
TATCTGTTGTTTGTCGGTGAACGCTCTCCTGAGTAGGACAAATCCGCCGCCCTAGACCTAGGGCGTTCGG
CTGCGGCGAGCGGTATCAGCTCACTCAAAGGCGGTAATACGGTTATCCACAGAATCAGGGGATAACGCAT
GCAAGAACATGTGAGCAAAAGGCCAGCAAAAGGCCAGGAACCGTAAAAAGGCCGCGTTGCTGGCGTTTTT
CCATAGGCTCCGCCCCCCTGACGAGCATCACAAAAATCGACGCTCAAGTCAGAGGTGGCGAAACCCGACA
GGACTATAAAGATACCAGGCGTTTCCCCCTGGAAGCTCCCTCGTGCGCTCTCCTGTTCCGACCCTGCCGC
TTACCGGATACCTGTCCGCCTTTCTCCCTTCGGGAAGCGTGGCGCTTTCTCATAGCTCACGCTGTAGGTA
TCTCAGTTCGGTGTAGGTCGTTCGCTCCAAGCTGGGCTGTGTGCACGAACCCCCCGTTCAGCCCGACCGC
TGCGCCTTATCCGGTAACTATCGTCTTGAGTCCAACCCGGTAAGACACGACTTATCGCCACTGGCAGCAG
CCACTGGTAACAGGATTAGCAGAGCGAGGTATGTAGGCGGTGCTACAGAGTTCTTGAAGTGGTGGCCTAA
CTACGGCTACACTAGAAGGACAGTATTTGGTATCTGCGCTCTGCTGAAGCCAGTTACCTTCGGAAAAAGA
GTTGGTAGCTCTTGATCCGGCAAACAAACCACCGCTGGTAGCGGTGGTTTTTTTGTTTGCAAGCAGCAGA
TTACGCGCAGAAAAAAAGGATCTCAAGAAGATCCTTTGATCTTTTCTACGGGGTCTGACGCTCAGTGGAA
CGAAAACTCACGTTAAGGGATTTTGGTCATGACTAGTGCTTGGATTCTCACCAATAAAAAACGCCCGGCG
GCAACCGAGCGTTCTGAACAAATCCAGATGGAGTTCTGAGGTCATTACTGGATCTATCAACAGGAGTCCA
AGCGAGCTCGATATCAAATTACGCCCCGCCCTGCCACTCATCGCAGTACTGTTGTAATTCATTAAGCATT
CTGCCGACATGGAAGCCATCACAAACGGCATGATGAACCTGAATCGCCAGCGGCATCAGCACCTTGTCGC
CTTGCGTATAATATTTGCCCATGGTGAAAACGGGGGCGAAGAAGTTGTCCATATTGGCCACGTTTAAATC
AAAACTGGTGAAACTCACCCAGGGATTGGCTGAGACGAAAAACATATTCTCAATAAACCCTTTAGGGAAA
TAGGCCAGGTTTTCACCATAACACGCCACATCTTGCGAATATATGTGTAGAAACTGCCGGAAATCGTCGT
GGTATTCACTCCAGAGCGATGAAAACGTTTCAGTTTGCTCATGGAAAACGGTGTAACAAGGGTGAACACT
ATCCCATATCACCAGCTCACCGTCTTTCATTGCCATACGAAATTCCGGATGAGCATTCATCAGGCGGGCA
AGAATGTGAATAAAGGCCGGATAAAACTTGTGCTTATTTTTCTTTACGGTCTTTAAAAAGGCCGTAATAT
CCAGCTGAACGGTCTGGTTATAGGTACATTGAGCAACTGACTGAAATGCCTCAAAATGTTCTTTACGATG
CCATTGGGATATATCAACGGTGGTATATCCAGTGATTTTTTTCTCCATTTTAGCTTCCTTAGCTCCTGAA
AATCTCGATAACTCAAAAAATACGACCGGTAGTGATCTTATTTCATTATGGTGAAAGTTGGAACCTCTTA
CGGGCCGGCCAACGT
